>Addgene plasmid #114028 | pcDNA5-hygro-eGFP-HEC1-9A | depositor full sequence | sequence record 215370 | pcDNA5-hygro-eGFP-HEC1-9A sequence 7831 bps
GACGGATCGGGAGATCTCCCGATCCCCTATGGTGCACTCTCAGTACAATCTGCTCTGATGCCGCATAGTT
AAGCCAGTATCTGCTCCCTGCTTGTGTGTTGGAGGTCGCTGAGTAGTGCGCGAGCAAAATTTAAGCTACA
ACAAGGCAAGGCTTGACCGACAATTGCATGAAGAATCTGCTTAGGGTTAGGCGTTTTGCGCTGCTTCGCG
ATGTACGGGCCAGATATACGCGTTGACATTGATTATTGACTAGTTATTAATAGTAATCAATTACGGGGTC
ATTAGTTCATAGCCCATATATGGAGTTCCGCGTTACATAACTTACGGTAAATGGCCCGCCTGGCTGACCG
CCCAACGACCCCCGCCCATTGACGTCAATAATGACGTATGTTCCCATAGTAACGCCAATAGGGACTTTCC
ATTGACGTCAATGGGTGGAGTATTTACGGTAAACTGCCCACTTGGCAGTACATCAAGTGTATCATATGCC
AAGTACGCCCCCTATTGACGTCAATGACGGTAAATGGCCCGCCTGGCATTATGCCCAGTACATGACCTTA
TGGGACTTTCCTACTTGGCAGTACATCTACGTATTAGTCATCGCTATTACCATGGTGATGCGGTTTTGGC
AGTACATCAATGGGCGTGGATAGCGGTTTGACTCACGGGGATTTCCAAGTCTCCACCCCATTGACGTCAA
TGGGAGTTTGTTTTGGCACCAAAATCAACGGGACTTTCCAAAATGTCGTAACAACTCCGCCCCATTGACG
CAAATGGGCGGTAGGCGTGTACGGTGGGAGGTCTATATAAGCAGAGCTCTCCCTATCAGTGATAGAGATC
TCCCTATCAGTGATAGAGATCGTCGACGAGCTCGTTTAGTGAACCGTCAGATCGCCTGGAGACGCCATCC
ACGCTGTTTTGACCTCCATAGAAGACACCGGGACCGATCCAGCCTCCGGACTCTAGCGTTTAAACTTAAG
CTTGGTACCGAGCTCGGATCCACTAGTCCAGTGTGGTGGAATTCTGCAGATATCCAGCACAGTGGCGGCC
GCTCGAGTCTAGCGCTACCGGTCGCCACCATGGTGAGCAAGGGCGAGGAGCTGTTCACCGGGGTGGTGCC
CATCCTGGTCGAGCTGGACGGCGACGTAAACGGCCACAAGTTCAGCGTGTCCGGCGAGGGCGAGGGCGAT
GCCACCTACGGCAAGCTGACCCTGAAGTTCATCTGCACCACCGGCAAGCTGCCCGTGCCCTGGCCCACCC
TCGTGACCACCCTGACCTACGGCGTGCAGTGCTTCAGCCGCTACCCCGACCACATGAAGCAGCACGACTT
CTTCAAGTCCGCCATGCCCGAAGGCTACGTCCAGGAGCGCACCATCTTCTTCAAGGACGACGGCAACTAC
AAGACCCGCGCCGAGGTGAAGTTCGAGGGCGACACCCTGGTGAACCGCATCGAGCTGAAGGGCATCGACT
TCAAGGAGGACGGCAACATCCTGGGGCACAAGCTGGAGTACAACTACAACAGCCACAACGTCTATATCAT
GGCCGACAAGCAGAAGAACGGCATCAAGGTGAACTTCAAGATCCGCCACAACATCGAGGACGGCAGCGTG
CAGCTCGCCGACCACTACCAGCAGAACACCCCCATCGGCGACGGCCCCGTGCTGCTGCCCGACAACCACT
ACCTGAGCACCCAGTCCGCCCTGAGCAAAGACCCCAACGAGAAGCGCGATCACATGGTCCTGCTGGAGTT
CGTGACCGCCGCCGGGATCACTCTCGGCATGGACGAGCTGTACAAGTCCGGACTCAGATCCATGAAGCGC
GCTGCAGTTTCCGCCGGTGGTGCTGGCCGCCTCGCCATGCAGGAGTTAAGATCCCAGGATGTAAATAAAC
AAGGCCTCTATACCCCTCAAACCAAAGAGAAACCAACCTTTGGAAAGTTGGCTATAAACAAACCGGCATC
TGAAAGAAAAGTCGCGCTATTTGGCAAAAGAACTGCTGGACATGGATCCCGGAATGCTCAACTTGGTATA
TTTTCCAGTTCTGAGAAAATCAAGGACCCGAGACCACTTAATGACAAAGCATTCATTCAGCAGTGTATTC
GACAACTCTGTGAGTTTCTTACAGAAAATGGTTATGCACATAATGTGTCCATGAAATCTCTACAAGCTCC
CTCTGTTAAAGACTTCCTGAAGATCTTCACATTTCTTTATGGCTTCCTGTGCCCCTCATACGAACTTCCT
GACACAAAGTTTGAAGAAGAGGTTCCAAGAATCTTTAAAGACCTTGGGTATCCTTTTGCACTATCCAAAA
GCTCCATGTACACAGTGGGGGCTCCTCATACATGGCCTCACATTGTGGCAGCCTTAGTTTGGCTAATAGA
CTGCATCAAGATACATACTGCCATGAAAGAAAGCTCACCTTTATTTGATGATGGGCAGCCTTGGGGAGAA
GAAACTGAAGATGGAATTATGCATAATAAGTTGTTTTTGGACTACACCATAAAATGCTATGAGAGTTTTA
TGAGTGGTGCCGACAGCTTTGATGAGATGAATGCAGAGCTGCAGTCAAAACTGAAGGATTTATTTAATGT
GGATGCTTTTAAGCTGGAATCATTAGAAGCAAAAAACAGAGCATTGAATGAACAGATTGCAAGATTGGAA
CAAGAAAGAGAAAAAGAACCGAATCGTCTAGAGTCGTTGAGAAAACTGAAGGCTTCCTTACAAGGAGATG
TTCAAAAGTATCAGGCATACATGAGCAATTTGGAGTCTCATTCAGCCATTCTTGACCAGAAATTAAATGG
TCTCAATGAGGAAATTGCTAGAGTAGAACTAGAATGTGAAACAATAAAACAGGAGAACACTCGACTACAG
AATATCATTGACAACCAGAAGTACTCAGTTGCAGACATTGAGCGAATAAATCATGAAAGAAATGAATTGC
AGCAGACTATTAATAAATTAACCAAGGACCTGGAAGCTGAACAACAGAAGTTGTGGAATGAGGAGTTAAA
ATATGCCAGAGGCAAAGAAGCGATTGAAACACAATTAGCAGAGTATCACAAATTGGCTAGAAAATTAAAA
CTTATTCCTAAAGGTGCTGAGAATTCCAAAGGTTATGACTTTGAAATTAAGTTTAATCCCGAGGCTGGTG
CCAACTGCCTTGTCAAATACAGGGCTCAAGTTTATGTACCTCTTAAGGAACTCCTGAATGAAACTGAAGA
AGAAATTAATAAAGCCCTAAATAAAAAAATGGGTTTGGAGGATACTTTAGAACAATTGAATGCAATGATA
ACAGAAAGCAAGAGAAGTGTGAGAACTCTGAAAGAAGAAGTTCAAAAATTGGATGATCTTTACCAACAAA
AAATTAAGGAAGCAGAGGAAGAGGATGAAAAATGTGCCAGTGAGCTTGAGTCCTTGGAGAAACACAAGCA
CCTGCTAGAAAGTACTGTTAACCAGGGGCTCAGTGAAGCTATGAATGAATTAGATGCTGTTCAGCGGGAA
TACCAACTAGTTGTGCAAACCACGACTGAAGAAAGACGAAAAGTGGGAAATAACTTGCAACGTCTGTTAG
AGATGGTTGCTACACATGTTGGGTCTGTAGAGAAACATCTTGAGGAGCAGATTGCTAAAGTTGATAGAGA
ATATGAAGAATGCATGTCAGAAGATCTCTCGGAAAATATTAAAGAGATTAGAGATAAGTATGAGAAGAAA
GCTACTCTAATTAAGTCTTCTGAAGAATGACTCGAGGACGGTACCGCGGGCCCGTTTAAACCCGCTGATC
AGCCTCGACTGTGCCTTCTAGTTGCCAGCCATCTGTTGTTTGCCCCTCCCCCGTGCCTTCCTTGACCCTG
GAAGGTGCCACTCCCACTGTCCTTTCCTAATAAAATGAGGAAATTGCATCGCATTGTCTGAGTAGGTGTC
ATTCTATTCTGGGGGGTGGGGTGGGGCAGGACAGCAAGGGGGAGGATTGGGAAGACAATAGCAGGCATGC
TGGGGATGCGGTGGGCTCTATGGCTTCTGAGGCGGAAAGAACCAGCTGGGGCTCTAGGGGGTATCCCC
[124 nt withheld, positions 4059-4182]
C
[91 nt withheld, positions 4184-4274]
AGGGTGATGGTTCACGTACCTAGAAGTTCCTATTCCGAAGTTCCTATTCTCTAGAAAGTATAGGAACTTC
CTTGGCCAAAAAGCCTGAACTCACCGCGACGTCTGTCGAGAAGTTTCTGATCGAAAAGTTCGACAGCGTC
TCCGACCTGATGCAGCTCTCGGAGGGCGAAGAATCTCGTGCTTTCAGCTTCGATGTAGGAGGGCGTGGAT
ATGTCCTGCGGGTAAATAGCTGCGCCGATGGTTTCTACAAAGATCGTTATGTTTATCGGCACTTTGCATC
GGCCGCGCTCCCGATTCCGGAAGTGCTTGACATTGGGGAATTCAGCGAGAGCCTGACCTATTGCATCTCC
CGCCGTGCACAGGGTGTCACGTTGCAAGACCTGCCTGAAACCGAACTGCCCGCTGTTCTGCAGCCGGTCG
CGGAGGCCATGGATGCGATCGCTGCGGCCGATCTTAGCCAGACGAGCGGGTTCGGCCCATTCGGACCGCA
AGGAATCGGTCAATACACTACATGGCGTGATTTCATATGCGCGATTGCTGATCCCCATGTGTATCACTGG
CAAACTGTGATGGACGACACCGTCAGTGCGTCCGTCGCGCAGGCTCTCGATGAGCTGATGCTTTGGGCCG
AGGACTGCCCCGAAGTCCGGCACCTCGTGCACGCGGATTTCGGCTCCAACAATGTCCTGACGGACAATGG
CCGCATAACAGCGGTCATTGACTGGAGCGAGGCGATGTTCGGGGATTCCCAATACGAGGTCGCCAACATC
TTCTTCTGGAGGCCGTGGTTGGCTTGTATGGAGCAGCAGACGCGCTACTTCGAGCGGAGGCATCCGGAGC
TTGCAGGATCGCCGCGGCTCCGGGCGTATATGCTCCGCATTGGTCTTGACCAACTCTATCAGAGCTTGGT
TGACGGCAATTTCGATGATGCAGCTTGGGCGCAGGGTCGATGCGACGCAATCGTCCGATCCGGAGCCGGG
ACTGTCGGGCGTACACAAATCGCCCGCAGAAGCGCGGCCGTCTGGACCGATGGCTGTGTAGAAGTACTCG
CCGATAGTGGAAACCGACGCCCCAGCACTCGTCCGAGGGCAAAGGAATAGCACGTACTACGAGATTTCGA
TTCCACCGCCGCCTTCTATGAAAGGTTGGGCTTCGGAATCGTTTTCCGGGACGCCGGCTGGATGATCCTC
CAGCGCGGGGATCTCATGCTGGAGTTCTTCGCCCACCCCAACTTGTTTATTGCAGCTTATAATGGTTACA
AATAAAGCAATAGCATCACAAATTTCACAAATAAAGCATTTTTTTCACTGCATTCTAGTTGTGGTTTGTC
CAAACTCATCAATGTATCTTATCATGTCTGTATACCGTCGACCTCTAGCTAGAGCTTGGCGTAATCATGG
TCATAGCTGTTTCCTGTGTGAAATTGTTATCCGCTCACAATTCCACACAACATACGAGCCGGAAGCATAA
AGTGTAAAGCCTGGGGTGCCTAATGAGTGAGCTAACTCACATTAATTGCGTTGCGCTCACTGCCCGCTTT
CCAGTCGGGAAACCTGTCGTGCCAGCTGCATTAATGAATCGGCCAACGCGCGGGGAGAGGCGGTTTGCGT
ATTGGGCGCTCTTCCGCTTCCTCGCTCACTGACTCGCTGCGCTCGGTCGTTCGGCTGCGGCGAGCGGTAT
CAGCTCACTCAAAGGCGGTAATACGGTTATCCACAGAATCAGGGGATAACGCAGGAAAGAACATGTGAGC
AAAAGGCCAGCAAAAGGCCAGGAACCGTAAAAAGGCCGCGTTGCTGGCGTTTTTCCATAGGCTCCGCCCC
CCTGACGAGCATCACAAAAATCGACGCTCAAGTCAGAGGTGGCGAAACCCGACAGGACTATAAAGATACC
AGGCGTTTCCCCCTGGAAGCTCCCTCGTGCGCTCTCCTGTTCCGACCCTGCCGCTTACCGGATACCTGTC
CGCCTTTCTCCCTTCGGGAAGCGTGGCGCTTTCTCATAGCTCACGCTGTAGGTATCTCAGTTCGGTGTAG
GTCGTTCGCTCCAAGCTGGGCTGTGTGCACGAACCCCCCGTTCAGCCCGACCGCTGCGCCTTATCCGGTA
ACTATCGTCTTGAGTCCAACCCGGTAAGACACGACTTATCGCCACTGGCAGCAGCCACTGGTAACAGGAT
TAGCAGAGCGAGGTATGTAGGCGGTGCTACAGAGTTCTTGAAGTGGTGGCCTAACTACGGCTACACTAGA
AGAACAGTATTTGGTATCTGCGCTCTGCTGAAGCCAGTTACCTTCGGAAAAAGAGTTGGTAGCTCTTGAT
CCGGCAAACAAACCACCGCTGGTAGCGGTGGTTTTTTTGTTTGCAAGCAGCAGATTACGCGCAGAAAAAA
AGGATCTCAAGAAGATCCTTTGATCTTTTCTACGGGGTCTGACGCTCAGTGGAACGAAAACTCACGTTAA
GGGATTTTGGTCATGAGATTATCAAAAAGGATCTTCACCTAGATCCTTTTAAATTAAAAATGAAGTTTTA
AATCAATCTAAAGTATATATGAGTAAACTTGGTCTGACAGTTACCAATGCTTAATCAGTGAGGCACCTAT
CTCAGCGATCTGTCTATTTCGTTCATCCATAGTTGCCTGACTCCCCGTCGTGTAGATAACTACGATACGG
GAGGGCTTACCATCTGGCCCCAGTGCTGCAATGATACCGCGAGACCCACGCTCACCGGCTCCAGATTTAT
CAGCAATAAACCAGCCAGCCGGAAGGGCCGAGCGCAGAAGTGGTCCTGCAACTTTATCCGCCTCCATCCA
GTCTATTAATTGTTGCCGGGAAGCTAGAGTAAGTAGTTCGCCAGTTAATAGTTTGCGCAACGTTGTTGCC
ATTGCTACAGGCATCGTGGTGTCACGCTCGTCGTTTGGTATGGCTTCATTCAGCTCCGGTTCCCAACGAT
CAAGGCGAGTTACATGATCCCCCATGTTGTGCAAAAAAGCGGTTAGCTCCTTCGGTCCTCCGATCGTTGT
CAGAAGTAAGTTGGCCGCAGTGTTATCACTCATGGTTATGGCAGCACTGCATAATTCTCTTACTGTCATG
CCATCCGTAAGATGCTTTTCTGTGACTGGTGAGTACTCAACCAAGTCATTCTGAGAATAGTGTATGCGGC
GACCGAGTTGCTCTTGCCCGGCGTCAATACGGGATAATACCGCGCCACATAGCAGAACTTTAAAAGTGCT
CATCATTGGAAAACGTTCTTCGGGGCGAAAACTCTCAAGGATCTTACCGCTGTTGAGATCCAGTTCGATG
TAACCCACTCGTGCACCCAACTGATCTTCAGCATCTTTTACTTTCACCAGCGTTTCTGGGTGAGCAAAAA
CAGGAAGGCAAAATGCCGCAAAAAAGGGAATAAGGGCGACACGGAAATGTTGAATACTCATACTCTTCCT
TTTTCAATATTATTGAAGCATTTATCAGGGTTATTGTCTCATGAGCGGATACATATTTGAATGTATTTAG
AAAAATAAACAAATAGGGGTTCCGCGCACATTTCCCCGAAAAGTGCCACCTGACGTC
Features (pLannotate 1.2.2; 23 found; start..end, strand, type, name):
     28..80      -  misc_feature   bom (fragment): basis of mobility region from pBR322
    235..614     +  enhancer       CMV enhancer: human cytomegalovirus immediate early enhancer
    615..818     +  promoter       CMV promoter: human cytomegalovirus (CMV) immediate early promoter
    820..839     +  promoter       PLtetO-1 promoter (fragment): modified phage lambda PL promoter with tet operator sites (Lutz and Bujard, 1997)
    841..860     +  promoter       PLtetO-1 promoter (fragment): modified phage lambda PL promoter with tet operator sites (Lutz and Bujard, 1997)
    868..901     +  promoter       TRE3GV promoter (fragment): 3rd-generation Tet-responsive promoter that can be activated by binding of Tet-On® 3G, optimized for retroviral and lentiviral vectors
   1080..1796    +  CDS            EGFP: EGFP is a basic (constitutively fluorescent) green fluorescent protein published in 1996, derived from Aequorea victoria. It is reported to be a rapidly-maturing weak dimer with moderate acid sensitivity.
   1812..3737    +  CDS            NDC80: NDC80_HUMAN - Also known as HEC, HEC1, KNTC2. Experimental evidence at protein level: Swiss-Prot protein existence level 1. Acts as a component of the essential kinetochore-associated NDC80 complex, which is required for chromosome segregation and spindle checkpoint activity (PubMed:9315664, PubMed:12351790, PubMed:14654001, PubMed:14699129, PubMed:15062103, PubMed:15235793, PubMed:15239953, PubMed:15548592, PubMed:16732327). Required for kinetochore integrity and the organization of stable microtubule binding sites in the outer plate of the kinetochore (PubMed:15548592). The NDC80 complex syn
   3747..3764    +  misc_feature   MCS (fragment): multiple cloning site
   3789..4013    +  polyA_signal   bGH poly(A) signal: bovine growth hormone polyadenylation signal
   4017..4038    +  promoter       SV40 promoter (fragment): SV40 enhancer and early promoter
   4059..4292    +  rep_origin     f1 ori (fragment) (sequence partly withheld): f1 bacteriophage origin of replication; arrow indicates direction of (+) strand synthesis
   4297..4344    +  protein_bind   FRT: FLP-mediated recombination occurs in the 8-bp core sequence TCTAGAAA (Turan and Bode, 2011). FLP recombinase from the Saccharomyces cerevisiae 2μ plasmid
   4352..5374    +  CDS            HygR: aminoglycoside phosphotransferase from E. coli; aph(4)-Ia; confers resistance to hygromycin
   5384..5509    +  CDS            ble (fragment): BLE_KLEPN - Experimental evidence at protein level: Swiss-Prot protein existence level 1. Binding protein with a strong affinity to the bleomycin family of antibiotics. Binds to CL990; an antimitotic-antibiotic compound. From Klebsiella pneumoniae.
   5504..5625    +  polyA_signal   SV40 poly(A) signal: SV40 polyadenylation signal
   5698..5714    -  protein_bind   lac operator: The lac repressor binds to the lac operator to inhibit transcription in E. coli. This inhibition can be relieved by adding lactose or isopropyl-β-D-thiogalactopyranoside (IPTG). lac repressor encoded by lacI
   5722..5752    -  promoter       lac promoter: promoter for the E. coli lac operon
   5767..5788    -  protein_bind   CAP binding site: CAP binding activates transcription in the presence of cAMP. E. coli catabolite activator protein
   5801..5893    -  CDS            lacI (fragment): lac repressor; lacI; The lac repressor binds to the lac operator to inhibit transcription in E. coli. This inhibition can be relieved by adding lactose or isopropyl-β-D-thiogalactopyranoside (IPTG).
   6076..6664    -  rep_origin     ori: high-copy-number ColE1/pMB1/pBR322/pUC origin of replication
   6835..7695    -  CDS            AmpR: β-lactamase; bla; confers resistance to ampicillin, carbenicillin, and related antibiotics
   7696..7800    -  promoter       AmpR promoter: bla
