>Addgene plasmid #114028 | pcDNA5-hygro-eGFP-HEC1-9A | addgene full sequence | sequence record 221039 | Addgene NGS Result
CTCCCTGCTTGTGTGTTGGAGGTCGCTGAGTAGTGCGCGAGCAAAATTTAAGCTACAACAAGGCAAGGCT
TGACCGACAATTGCATGAAGAATCTGCTTAGGGTTAGGCGTTTTGCGCTGCTTCGCGATGTACGGGCCAG
ATATACGCGTTGACATTGATTATTGACTAGTTATTAATAGTAATCAATTACGGGGTCATTAGTTCATAGC
CCATATATGGAGTTCCGCGTTACATAACTTACGGTAAATGGCCCGCCTGGCTGACCGCCCAACGACCCCC
GCCCATTGACGTCAATAATGACGTATGTTCCCATAGTAACGCCAATAGGGACTTTCCATTGACGTCAATG
GGTGGAGTATTTACGGTAAACTGCCCACTTGGCAGTACATCAAGTGTATCATATGCCAAGTACGCCCCCT
ATTGACGTCAATGACGGTAAATGGCCCGCCTGGCATTATGCCCAGTACATGACCTTATGGGACTTTCCTA
CTTGGCAGTACATCTACGTATTAGTCATCGCTATTACCATGGTGATGCGGTTTTGGCAGTACATCAATGG
GCGTGGATAGCGGTTTGACTCACGGGGATTTCCAAGTCTCCACCCCATTGACGTCAATGGGAGTTTGTTT
TGGCACCAAAATCAACGGGACTTTCCAAAATGTCGTAACAACTCCGCCCCATTGACGCAAATGGGCGGTA
GGCGTGTACGGTGGGAGGTCTATATAAGCAGAGCTCTCCCTATCAGTGATAGAGATCTCCCTATCAGTGA
TAGAGATCGTCGACGAGCTCGTTTAGTGAACCGTCAGATCGCCTGGAGACGCCATCCACGCTGTTTTGAC
CTCCATAGAAGACACCGGGACCGATCCAGCCTCCGGACTCTAGCGTTTAAACTTAAGCTTGGTACCGAGC
TCGGATCCACTAGTCCAGTGTGGTGGAATTCTGCAGATATCCAGCACAGTGGCGGCCGCTCGAGTCTAGC
GCTACCGGTCGCCACCATGGTGAGCAAGGGCGAGGAGCTGTTCACCGGGGTGGTGCCCATCCTGGTCGAG
CTGGACGGCGACGTAAACGGCCACAAGTTCAGCGTGTCCGGCGAGGGCGAGGGCGATGCCACCTACGGCA
AGCTGACCCTGAAGTTCATCTGCACCACCGGCAAGCTGCCCGTGCCCTGGCCCACCCTCGTGACCACCCT
GACCTACGGCGTGCAGTGCTTCAGCCGCTACCCCGACCACATGAAGCAGCACGACTTCTTCAAGTCCGCC
ATGCCCGAAGGCTACGTCCAGGAGCGCACCATCTTCTTCAAGGACGACGGCAACTACAAGACCCGCGCCG
AGGTGAAGTTCGAGGGCGACACCCTGGTGAACCGCATCGAGCTGAAGGGCATCGACTTCAAGGAGGACGG
CAACATCCTGGGGCACAAGCTGGAGTACAACTACAACAGCCACAACGTCTATATCATGGCCGACAAGCAG
AAGAACGGCATCAAGGTGAACTTCAAGATCCGCCACAACATCGAGGACGGCAGCGTGCAGCTCGCCGACC
ACTACCAGCAGAACACCCCCATCGGCGACGGCCCCGTGCTGCTGCCCGACAACCACTACCTGAGCACCCA
GTCCGCCCTGAGCAAAGACCCCAACGAGAAGCGCGATCACATGGTCCTGCTGGAGTTCGTGACCGCCGCC
GGGATCACTCTCGGCATGGACGAGCTGTACAAGTCCGGACTCAGATCCATGAAGCGCGCTGCAGTTTCCG
CCGGTGGTGCTGGCCGCCTCGCCATGCAGGAGTTAAGATCCCAGGATGTAAATAAACAAGGCCTCTATAC
CCCTCAAACCAAAGAGAAACCAACCTTTGGAAAGTTGGCTATAAACAAACCGGCATCTGAAAGAAAAGTC
GCGCTATTTGGCAAAAGAACTGCTGGACATGGATCCCGGAATGCTCAACTTGGTATATTTTCCAGTTCTG
AGAAAATCAAGGACCCGAGACCACTTAACGACAAAGCATTCATTCAGCAGTGTATTCGACAACTCTGTGA
GTTTCTTACAGAAAATGGTTATGCACATAATGTGTCCATGAAATCTCTACAAGCTCCCTCTGTTAAAGAC
TTCCTGAAGATCTTCACATTTCTTTATGGCTTCCTGTGCCCCTCATACGAACTTCCTGACACAAAGTTTG
AAGAAGAGGTTCCAAGAATCTTTAAAGACCTTGGGTATCCTTTTGCACTATCCAAAAGCTCCATGTACAC
AGTGGGGGCTCCTCATACATGGCCTCACATTGTGGCAGCCTTAGTTTGGCTAATAGACTGCATCAAGATA
CATACTGCCATGAAAGAAAGCTCACCTTTATTTGATGATGGGCAGCCTTGGGGAGAAGAAACTGAAGATG
GAATTATGCATAATAAGTTGTTTTTGGACTACACCATAAAATGCTATGAGAGTTTTATGAGTGGTGCCGA
CAGCTTTGATGAGATGAATGCAGAGCTGCAGTCAAAACTGAAGGATTTATTTAATGTGGATGCTTTTAAG
CTGGAATCATTAGAAGCAAAAAACAGAGCATTGAATGAACAGATTGCAAGATTGGAACAAGAAAGAGAAA
AAGAACCGAATCGTCTAGAGTCGTTGAGAAAACTGAAGGCTTCCTTACAAGGAGATGTTCAAAAGTATCA
GGCATACATGAGCAATTTGGAGTCTCATTCAGCCATTCTTGACCAGAAATTAAATGGTCTCAATGAGGAA
ATTGCTAGAGTAGAACTAGAATGTGAAACAATAAAACAGGAGAACACTCGACTACAGAATATCATTGACA
ACCAGAAGTACTCAGTTGCAGACATTGAGCGAATAAATCATGAAAGAAATGAATTGCAGCAGACTATTAA
TAAATTAACCAAGGACCTGGAAGCTGAACAACAGAAGTTGTGGAATGAGGAGTTAAAATATGCCAGAGGC
AAAGAAGCGATTGAAACACAATTAGCAGAGTATCACAAATTGGCTAGAAAATTAAAACTTATTCCTAAAG
GTGCTGAGAATTCCAAAGGTTATGACTTTGAAATTAAGTTTAATCCCGAGGCTGGTGCCAACTGCCTTGT
CAAATACAGGGCTCAAGTTTATGTACCTCTTAAGGAACTCCTGAATGAAACTGAAGAAGAAATTAATAAA
GCCCTAAATAAAAAAATGGGTTTGGAGGATACTTTAGAACAATTGAATGCAATGATAACAGAAAGCAAGA
GAAGTGTGAGAACTCTGAAAGAAGAAGTTCAAAAATTGGATGATCTTTACCAACAAAAAATTAAGGAAGC
AGAGGAAGAGGATGAAAAATGTGCCAGTGAGCTTGAGTCCTTGGAGAAACACAAGCACCTGCTAGAAAGT
ACTGTTAACCAGGGGCTCAGTGAAGCTATGAATGAATTAGATGCTGTTCAGCGGGAATACCAACTAGTTG
TGCAAACCACGACTGAAGAAAGACGAAAAGTGGGAAATAACTTGCAACGTCTGTTAGAGATGGTTGCTAC
ACATGTTGGGTCTGTAGAGAAACATCTTGAGGAGCAGATTGCTAAAGTTGATAGAGAATATGAAGAATGC
ATGTCAGAAGATCTCTCGGAAAATATTAAAGAGATTAGAGATAAGTATGAGAAGAAAGCTACTCTAATTA
AGTCTTCTGAAGAATGACTCGACGGTACCGCGGGCCCGTTTAAACCCGCTGATCAGCCTCGACTGTGCCT
TCTAGTTGCCAGCCATCTGTTGTTTGCCCCTCCCCCGTGCCTTCCTTGACCCTGGAAGGTGCCACTCCCA
CTGTCCTTTCCTAATAAAATGAGGAAATTGCATCGCATTGTCTGAGTAGGTGTCATTCTATTCTGGGGGG
TGGGGTGGGGCAGGACAGCAAGGGGGAGGATTGGGAAGACAATAGCAGGCATGCTGGGGATGCGGTGGGC
TCTATGGCTTCTGAGGCGGAAAGAACCAGCTGGGGCTCTAGGGGGTATCCCC
[124 nt withheld, positions 3973-4096]
C
[91 nt withheld, positions 4098-4188]
AGGGTGATGGTTCACGTACCTAGAAGTTCCTATTCCGAAGTTCCTATTCTCTAGAAAGTATAGGAACTTC
CTTGGCCAAAAAGCCTGAACTCACCGCGACGTCTGTCGAGAAGTTTCTGATCGAAAAGTTCGACAGCGTC
TCCGACCTGATGCAGCTCTCGGAGGGCGAAGAATCTCGTGCTTTCAGCTTCGATGTAGGAGGGCGTGGAT
ATGTCCTGCGGGTAAATAGCTGCGCCGATGGTTTCTACAAAGATCGTTATGTTTATCGGCACTTTGCATC
GGCCGCGCTCCCGATTCCGGAAGTGCTTGACATTGGGGAATTCAGCGAGAGCCTGACCTATTGCATCTCC
CGCCGTGCACAGGGTGTCACGTTGCAAGACCTGCCTGAAACCGAACTGCCCGCTGTTCTGCAGCCGGTCG
CGGAGGCCATGGATGCGATCGCTGCGGCCGATCTTAGCCAGACGAGCGGGTTCGGCCCATTCGGACCGCA
AGGAATCGGTCAATACACTACATGGCGTGATTTCATATGCGCGATTGCTGATCCCCATGTGTATCACTGG
CAAACTGTGATGGACGACACCGTCAGTGCGTCCGTCGCGCAGGCTCTCGATGAGCTGATGCTTTGGGCCG
AGGACTGCCCCGAAGTCCGGCACCTCGTGCACGCGGATTTCGGCTCCAACAATGTCCTGACGGACAATGG
CCGCATAACAGCGGTCATTGACTGGAGCGAGGCGATGTTCGGGGATTCCCAATACGAGGTCGCCAACATC
TTCTTCTGGAGGCCGTGGTTGGCTTGTATGGAGCAGCAGACGCGCTACTTCGAGCGGAGGCATCCGGAGC
TTGCAGGATCGCCGCGGCTCCGGGCGTATATGCTCCGCATTGGTCTTGACCAACTCTATCAGAGCTTGGT
TGACGGCAATTTCGATGATGCAGCTTGGGCGCAGGGTCGATGCGACGCAATCGTCCGATCCGGAGCCGGG
ACTGTCGGGCGTACACAAATCGCCCGCAGAAGCGCGGCCGTCTGGACCGATGGCTGTGTAGAAGTACTCG
CCGATAGTGGAAACCGACGCCCCAGCACTCGTCCGAGGGCAAAGGAATAGCACGTACTACGAGATTTCGA
TTCCACCGCCGCCTTCTATGAAAGGTTGGGCTTCGGAATCGTTTTCCGGGACGCCGGCTGGATGATCCTC
CAGCGCGGGGATCTCATGCTGGAGTTCTTCGCCCACCCCAACTTGTTTATTGCAGCTTATAATGGTTACA
AATAAAGCAATAGCATCACAAATTTCACAAATAAAGCATTTTTTTCACTGCATTCTAGTTGTGGTTTGTC
CAAACTCATCAATGTATCTTATCATGTCTGTATACCGTCGACCTCTAGCTAGAGCTTGGCGTAATCATGG
TCATAGCTGTTTCCTGTGTGAAATTGTTATCCGCTCACAATTCCACACAACATACGAGCCGGAAGCATAA
AGTGTAAAGCCTGGGGTGCCTAATGAGTGAGCTAACTCACATTAATTGCGTTGCGCTCACTGCCCGCTTT
CCAGTCGGGAAACCTGTCGTGCCAGCTGCATTAATGAATCGGCCAACGCGCGGGGAGAGGCGGTTTGCGT
ATTGGGCGCTCTTCCGCTTCCTCGCTCACTGACTCGCTGCGCTCGGTCGTTCGGCTGCGGCGAGCGGTAT
CAGCTCACTCAAAGGCGGTAATACGGTTATCCACAGAATCAGGGGATAACGCAGGAAAGAACATGTGAGC
AAAAGGCCAGCAAAAGGCCAGGAACCGTAAAAAGGCCGCGTTGCTGGCGTTTTTCCATAGGCTCCGCCCC
CCTGACGAGCATCACAAAAATCGACGCTCAAGTCAGAGGTGGCGAAACCCGACAGGACTATAAAGATACC
AGGCGTTTCCCCCTGGAAGCTCCCTCGTGCGCTCTCCTGTTCCGACCCTGCCGCTTACCGGATACCTGTC
CGCCTTTCTCCCTTCGGGAAGCGTGGCGCTTTCTCATAGCTCACGCTGTAGGTATCTCAGTTCGGTGTAG
GTCGTTCGCTCCAAGCTGGGCTGTGTGCACGAACCCCCCGTTCAGCCCGACCGCTGCGCCTTATCCGGTA
ACTATCGTCTTGAGTCCAACCCGGTAAGACACGACTTATCGCCACTGGCAGCAGCCACTGGTAACAGGAT
TAGCAGAGCGAGGTATGTAGGCGGTGCTACAGAGTTCTTGAAGTGGTGGCCTAACTACGGCTACACTAGA
AGAACAGTATTTGGTATCTGCGCTCTGCTGAAGCCAGTTACCTTCGGAAAAAGAGTTGGTAGCTCTTGAT
CCGGCAAACAAACCACCGCTGGTAGCGGTGGTTTTTTTGTTTGCAAGCAGCAGATTACGCGCAGAAAAAA
AGGATCTCAAGAAGATCCTTTGATCTTTTCTACGGGGTCTGACGCTCAGTGGAACGAAAACTCACGTTAA
GGGATTTTGGTCATGAGATTATCAAAAAGGATCTTCACCTAGATCCTTTTAAATTAAAAATGAAGTTTTA
AATCAATCTAAAGTATATATGAGTAAACTTGGTCTGACAGTTACCAATGCTTAATCAGTGAGGCACCTAT
CTCAGCGATCTGTCTATTTCGTTCATCCATAGTTGCCTGACTCCCCGTCGTGTAGATAACTACGATACGG
GAGGGCTTACCATCTGGCCCCAGTGCTGCAATGATACCGCGAGACCCACGCTCACCGGCTCCAGATTTAT
CAGCAATAAACCAGCCAGCCGGAAGGGCCGAGCGCAGAAGTGGTCCTGCAACTTTATCCGCCTCCATCCA
GTCTATTAATTGTTGCCGGGAAGCTAGAGTAAGTAGTTCGCCAGTTAATAGTTTGCGCAACGTTGTTGCC
ATTGCTACAGGCATCGTGGTGTCACGCTCGTCGTTTGGTATGGCTTCATTCAGCTCCGGTTCCCAACGAT
CAAGGCGAGTTACATGATCCCCCATGTTGTGCAAAAAAGCGGTTAGCTCCTTCGGTCCTCCGATCGTTGT
CAGAAGTAAGTTGGCCGCAGTGTTATCACTCATGGTTATGGCAGCACTGCATAATTCTCTTACTGTCATG
CCATCCGTAAGATGCTTTTCTGTGACTGGTGAGTACTCAACCAAGTCATTCTGAGAATAGTGTATGCGGC
GACCGAGTTGCTCTTGCCCGGCGTCAATACGGGATAATACCGCGCCACATAGCAGAACTTTAAAAGTGCT
CATCATTGGAAAACGTTCTTCGGGGCGAAAACTCTCAAGGATCTTACCGCTGTTGAGATCCAGTTCGATG
TAACCCACTCGTGCACCCAACTGATCTTCAGCATCTTTTACTTTCACCAGCGTTTCTGGGTGAGCAAAAA
CAGGAAGGCAAAATGCCGCAAAAAAGGGAATAAGGGCGACACGGAAATGTTGAATACTCATACTCTTCCT
TTTTCAATATTATTGAAGCATTTATCAGGGTTATTGTCTCATGAGCGGATACATATTTGAATGTATTTAG
AAAAATAAACAAATAGGGGTTCCGCGCACATTTCCCCGAAAAGTGCCACCTGACGTCGACGGATCGGGAG
ATCTCCCGATCCCCTATGGTGCACTCTCAGTACAATCTGCTCTGATGCCGCATAGTTAAGCCAGTATCTG
Features (pLannotate 1.2.2; 23 found; start..end, strand, type, name):
    152..531     +  enhancer       CMV enhancer: human cytomegalovirus immediate early enhancer
    532..735     +  promoter       CMV promoter: human cytomegalovirus (CMV) immediate early promoter
    737..756     +  promoter       PLtetO-1 promoter (fragment): modified phage lambda PL promoter with tet operator sites (Lutz and Bujard, 1997)
    758..777     +  promoter       PLtetO-1 promoter (fragment): modified phage lambda PL promoter with tet operator sites (Lutz and Bujard, 1997)
    785..818     +  promoter       TRE3GV promoter (fragment): 3rd-generation Tet-responsive promoter that can be activated by binding of Tet-On® 3G, optimized for retroviral and lentiviral vectors
    997..1713    +  CDS            EGFP: EGFP is a basic (constitutively fluorescent) green fluorescent protein published in 1996, derived from Aequorea victoria. It is reported to be a rapidly-maturing weak dimer with moderate acid sensitivity.
   1729..3654    +  CDS            NDC80: NDC80_HUMAN - Also known as HEC, HEC1, KNTC2. Experimental evidence at protein level: Swiss-Prot protein existence level 1. Acts as a component of the essential kinetochore-associated NDC80 complex, which is required for chromosome segregation and spindle checkpoint activity (PubMed:9315664, PubMed:12351790, PubMed:14654001, PubMed:14699129, PubMed:15062103, PubMed:15235793, PubMed:15239953, PubMed:15548592, PubMed:16732327). Required for kinetochore integrity and the organization of stable microtubule binding sites in the outer plate of the kinetochore (PubMed:15548592). The NDC80 complex syn
   3659..3678    +  misc_feature   MCS (fragment): multiple cloning site
   3703..3927    +  polyA_signal   bGH poly(A) signal: bovine growth hormone polyadenylation signal
   3931..3952    +  promoter       SV40 promoter (fragment): SV40 enhancer and early promoter
   3973..4206    +  rep_origin     f1 ori (fragment) (sequence partly withheld): f1 bacteriophage origin of replication; arrow indicates direction of (+) strand synthesis
   4211..4258    +  protein_bind   FRT: FLP-mediated recombination occurs in the 8-bp core sequence TCTAGAAA (Turan and Bode, 2011). FLP recombinase from the Saccharomyces cerevisiae 2μ plasmid
   4266..5288    +  CDS            HygR: aminoglycoside phosphotransferase from E. coli; aph(4)-Ia; confers resistance to hygromycin
   5298..5423    +  CDS            ble (fragment): BLE_KLEPN - Experimental evidence at protein level: Swiss-Prot protein existence level 1. Binding protein with a strong affinity to the bleomycin family of antibiotics. Binds to CL990; an antimitotic-antibiotic compound. From Klebsiella pneumoniae.
   5418..5539    +  polyA_signal   SV40 poly(A) signal: SV40 polyadenylation signal
   5612..5628    -  protein_bind   lac operator: The lac repressor binds to the lac operator to inhibit transcription in E. coli. This inhibition can be relieved by adding lactose or isopropyl-β-D-thiogalactopyranoside (IPTG). lac repressor encoded by lacI
   5636..5666    -  promoter       lac promoter: promoter for the E. coli lac operon
   5681..5702    -  protein_bind   CAP binding site: CAP binding activates transcription in the presence of cAMP. E. coli catabolite activator protein
   5715..5807    -  CDS            lacI (fragment): lac repressor; lacI; The lac repressor binds to the lac operator to inhibit transcription in E. coli. This inhibition can be relieved by adding lactose or isopropyl-β-D-thiogalactopyranoside (IPTG).
   5990..6578    -  rep_origin     ori: high-copy-number ColE1/pMB1/pBR322/pUC origin of replication
   6749..7609    -  CDS            AmpR: β-lactamase; bla; confers resistance to ampicillin, carbenicillin, and related antibiotics
   7610..7714    -  promoter       AmpR promoter: bla
   7773..7825    -  misc_feature   bom (fragment): basis of mobility region from pBR322
