[The description below was written by a language model from this plasmid's Addgene catalogue record and pLannotate feature annotations shown in this document.]
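Description:
pcDNA5-hygro-eGFP-HEC1-9A is a mammalian expression plasmid built on the pcDNA5/FRT/TO backbone, designed for site-specific integration and tetracycline-inducible expression in Flp-In T-REx cell lines. In bacteria it is maintained as a high-copy plasmid through a ColE1/pUC-type origin and selected with ampicillin via the β-lactamase gene. Only a fragment of the f1 origin is annotated, along with remnants of lac regulatory sequences and a pBR322 bom fragment.

The expression cassette consists of the CMV immediate early enhancer and promoter followed directly by two short tet operator elements (annotated as PLtetO-1 fragments). In cells that express the Tet repressor, these keep transcription off until tetracycline or doxycycline is added. Downstream lies an EGFP coding sequence followed closely by human NDC80 (HEC1), giving an N-terminally eGFP-tagged fusion that is terminated by the bGH polyadenylation signal. NDC80 is a component of the outer-kinetochore NDC80 complex, which is required for stable microtubule attachment and spindle checkpoint activity. The insert carries the "9A" mutation, but the record does not list which residues are changed.

An FRT site sits immediately upstream of a hygromycin resistance gene that has an SV40 poly(A) signal but no annotated promoter of its own. In this arrangement, FLP-mediated recombination into a genomic FRT site in the host line is expected to supply the promoter, so hygromycin resistance marks correctly integrated clones. The NGS-derived and depositor sequences (7,828 and 7,831 nt) show the same feature layout. The construct is used for inducible expression of the HEC1-9A mutant in studies of kinetochore–microtubule attachment and the spindle assembly checkpoint.
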