Addgene plasmid #114028: pcDNA5-hygro-eGFP-HEC1-9A
Purpose: Inducible expression of eGFP-tagged HEC1-9A in FLPin Trex cell lines
Depositing lab: Geert Kops. Depositing organization: Hubrecht Institute. Publication: Kinetochore-microtubule attachment is sufficient to satisfy the human spindle assembly checkpoint. Etemad B, Kuijt TE, Kops GJ. Nat Commun. 2015 Dec 1;6:8987. doi: 10.1038/ncomms9987. PubMed 26621779.
Backbone
  Vector backbone: pcDNA5/FRT/TO - hygromycin
  Vector type: Mammalian Expression
  Selectable markers: Hygromycin
Growth in bacteria
  Bacterial resistance: Ampicillin, 100 μg/mL
  Growth temperature: 37°C
  Growth strain: DH5alpha
  Copy number: High Copy
Gene/Insert
  Gene/Insert name: eGFP-HEC1 - 9A (NDC80)
  Species: H. sapiens (human)
  Mutation: Hec1 - 9A
  Entrez Gene: NDC80 (a.k.a. HEC, HEC1, HsHec1, KNTC2, TID3, hsNDC80)
  Cloning method: Restriction Enzyme; 5′ cloning site Unknown (unknown if destroyed); 3′ cloning site Unknown (unknown if destroyed)
Terms and licenses: Academic/Nonprofit Terms; Industry Terms: Not Available to Industry
How to cite: pcDNA5-hygro-eGFP-HEC1-9A was a gift from Geert Kops (Addgene plasmid # 114028 ; http://n2t.net/addgene:114028 ; RRID:Addgene_114028)
